Addgene plasmid #59929: pJA14
Purpose: gRNA for cleavage at rde-1(H974) locus in C elegans
Depositing lab: Andrew Fire. Depositing organization: Stanford University. Publication: Efficient Marker-Free Recovery of Custom Genetic Modifications with CRISPR/Cas9 in Caenorhabditis elegans. Arribere JA, Bell RT, Fu BX, Artiles KL, Hartman PS, Fire AZ. Genetics. 2014 Aug 26. pii: genetics.114.169730. 10.1534/genetics.114.169730 PubMed 25161212.
Backbone
  Vector backbone: pRB1017
  Vector type: CRISPR
Growth in bacteria
  Bacterial resistance: Kanamycin, 50 μg/mL
  Growth temperature: 37°C
  Growth strain: Top10
  Growth instructions: From depositor: These gRNA vectors tende to concatamerize. They may appear normal by digest or sequencing, but by running undigested vector out on a gel can you determine whether concatamerization has occurred. Note that the catamers may still function normally.
  Copy number: High Copy
Gene/Insert
  Gene/Insert name: rde-1(H974) gRNA
  Species: C. elegans (nematode)
  Insert size (bp): 19
  Promoter: U6
  Cloning method: Restriction Enzyme; 5′ cloning site BsaI (destroyed during cloning); 3′ cloning site BsaI (destroyed during cloning)
  Sequencing primers: 5′ M13 For; 3′ M13 Rev
Terms and licenses: Academic/Nonprofit Terms; Industry Terms: Not Available to Industry
How to cite: pJA14 was a gift from Andrew Fire (Addgene plasmid # 59929 ; http://n2t.net/addgene:59929 ; RRID:Addgene_59929)
