[The description below was written by a language model from this plasmid's Addgene catalogue record and pLannotate feature annotations shown in this document.]
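Description:
pJA14 is a small (about 2.5 kb) CRISPR guide RNA expression plasmid for Caenorhabditis elegans, built on the pRB1017 backbone. It is propagated in E. coli through a high-copy ColE1/pUC-type origin of replication and selected with kanamycin, using an aminoglycoside phosphotransferase (KanR) gene driven by the cat promoter. The resistance cassette and origin are bracketed by bacterial and phage transcription terminators (tonB, T7Te and a T3Te fragment), which insulate the plasmid's units from read-through transcription. A short remnant of lacZα is also annotated.

The payload is a single guide RNA cassette. A C. elegans U6 snRNA promoter (from the R07E5.16 gene), which is transcribed by RNA polymerase III, drives a 19-nucleotide targeting sequence fused to the Streptococcus pyogenes Cas9 gRNA scaffold. The spacer was inserted between two BsaI sites that were destroyed in the process, and it occupies the short gap between the annotated promoter and the scaffold. The guide directs Cas9 cleavage to the rde-1 locus at the position encoding H974. No Cas9 coding sequence appears in the feature table, so the nuclease has to be supplied from another source. According to the record, the plasmid belongs to work on marker-free recovery of custom genome modifications in C. elegans using CRISPR/Cas9. The depositor notes that these gRNA vectors tend to concatemerize, which is not evident from digests or sequencing, though concatemers may still function normally.
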