Features (pLannotate 1.2.2; 9 found; start..end, strand, type, name):
      5..22      -  CDS            lacZα (fragment): LacZα fragment of β-galactosidase; lacZ fragment
    197..546     +  promoter       CeU6 promoter: promoter for the C. elegans R07E5.16 U6 snRNA gene (Dickinson et al., 2013)
    567..642     +  misc_RNA       gRNA scaffold: guide RNA scaffold for the Streptococcus pyogenes CRISPR/Cas9 system
    849..880     +  terminator     tonB terminator: bidirectional E. coli tonB-P14 transcription terminator
    881..983     +  promoter       cat promoter: promoter of the E. coli cat gene encoding chloramphenicol acetyltransferase
    984..1799    +  CDS            KanR: aminoglycoside phosphotransferase; aph(3')-Ia; confers resistance to kanamycin in bacteria or G418 (Geneticin®) in eukaryotes
   1823..1850    +  terminator     T7Te terminator: phage T7 early transcription terminator
   1862..2449    -  rep_origin     ori: high-copy-number ColE1/pMB1/pBR322/pUC origin of replication
   2471..6       -  terminator     T3Te terminator (fragment) (across the origin): phage T3 early transcription terminator
>Addgene plasmid #59929 | pJA14 | depositor full sequence | sequence record 95019 | pJA14 sequence 2484 bps
CCCGTGTAAAACGACGGCCAGTTTATCTAGTCAGCTTGATTCTAGCTGATCGTGGACCGGAAGGTGAGCC
AGTGAGTTGATTGCAGTCCAGTTACGCTGGAGTCTGAGGCTCGTCCTGAATGATATGCGACCGCCGGAGG
GTTGCGTTTGAGACGGGCGACAGATCCAGTCGCGCTGCTCTCGTCGATCCAAGCTTCAAAAAAAACTAGC
AATAAAGGAATAAAAAACTGTACACCTTAAAGGCGCACACTCTGTTTTGCAAATTTTATTTTTAGTTGTG
AATTTTCTGCTGAGACTTGAAAATAGCAACTTTAGTACTACTATAATTTGTCAACCTTTTCAAAAAAAGC
ATGCAATTTTTGAGAAACTCTTATAAAAGCTATTATTAAAAAAACACCTTTTTTCCAAAATTATTCCACA
AAAAATATGTTATGAAATGCCTACACCCTCTCACACACACTCTTTATACTACTCTGTCAAACTCACGAGA
TGTCTGCCGCCTCTTGTGTTGCCCCTATATAAACACCTCCTATTGCGAGATGTCTTGATAAATGAGCATA
ATGAACGTTTTAGAGCTAGAAATAGCAAGTTAAAATAAGGCTAGTCCGTTATCAACTTGAAAAAGTGGCA
CCGAGTCGGTGCTTTTTGTGAAATTTGCTAGCGGTGCGAGCGGATCGAGCAGTGTCGATCACTACTGGAC
CGCGAGCTGTGCTGCGACCCGTGATCTTACGGCATTATACGTATGATCGGTCCACGATCAGCTAGATTAT
CTAGTCAGCTTGATGTCATAGCTGTTTCCTGAGGCTCAATACTGACCATTTAAATCATACCTGACCTCCA
TAGCAGAAAGTCAAAAGCCTCCGACCGGAGGCTTTTGACTTGATCGGCACGTAAGAGGTTCCAACTTTCA
CCATAATGAAATAAGATCACTACCGGGCGTATTTTTTGAGTTATCGAGATTTTCAGGAGCTAAGGAAGCT
AAAATGAGCCATATTCAACGGGAAACGTCTTGCTTGAAGCCGCGATTAAATTCCAACATGGATGCTGATT
TATATGGGTATAAATGGGCTCGCGATAATGTCGGGCAATCAGGTGCGACAATCTATCGATTGTATGGGAA
GCCCGATGCGCCAGAGTTGTTTCTGAAACATGGCAAAGGTAGCGTTGCCAATGATGTTACAGATGAGATG
GTCAGGCTAAACTGGCTGACGGAATTTATGCCTCTTCCGACCATCAAGCATTTTATCCGTACTCCTGATG
ATGCATGGTTACTCACCACTGCGATCCCAGGGAAAACAGCATTCCAGGTATTAGAAGAATATCCTGATTC
AGGTGAAAATATTGTTGATGCGCTGGCAGTGTTCCTGCGCCGGTTGCATTCGATTCCTGTTTGTAATTGT
CCTTTTAACGGCGATCGCGTATTTCGTCTCGCTCAGGCGCAATCACGAATGAATAACGGTTTGGTTGGTG
CGAGTGATTTTGATGACGAGCGTAATGGCTGGCCTGTTGAACAAGTCTGGAAAGAAATGCATAAACTCTT
GCCATTCTCACCGGATTCAGTCGTCACTCATGGTGATTTCTCACTTGATAACCTTATTTTTGACGAGGGG
AAATTAATAGGTTGTATTGATGTTGGACGAGTCGGAATCGCAGACCGATACCAGGATCTTGCCATCCTAT
GGAACTGCCTCGGTGAGTTTTCTCCTTCATTACAGAAACGGCTTTTTCAAAAATATGGTATTGATAATCC
TGATATGAATAAATTGCAGTTTCACTTGATGCTCGATGAGTTTTTCTAATGAGGACCTAAATGTAATCAC
CTGGCTCACCTTCGGGTGGGCCTTTCTGCGTTGCTGGCGTTTTTCCATAGGCTCCGCCCCCCTGACGAGC
ATCACAAAAATCGATGCTCAAGTCAGAGGTGGCGAAACCCGACAGGACTATAAAGATACCAGGCGTTTCC
CCCTGGAAGCTCCCTCGTGCGCTCTCCTGTTCCGACCCTGCCGCTTACCGGATACCTGTCCGCCTTTCTC
CCTTCGGGAAGCGTGGCGCTTTCTCATAGCTCACGCTGTAGGTATCTCAGTTCGGTGTAGGTCGTTCGCT
CCAAGCTGGGCTGTGTGCACGAACCCCCCGTTCAGCCCGACCGCTGCGCCTTATCCGGTAACTATCGTCT
TGAGTCCAACCCGGTAAGACACGACTTATCGCCACTGGCAGCAGCCACTGGTAACAGGATTAGCAGAGCG
AGGTATGTAGGCGGTGCTACAGAGTTCTTGAAGTGGTGGCCTAACTACGGCTACACTAGAAGAACAGTAT
TTGGTATCTGCGCTCTGCTGAAGCCAGTTACCTCGGAAAAAGAGTTGGTAGCTCTTGATCCGGCAAACAA
ACCACCGCTGGTAGCGGTGGTTTTTTTGTTTGCAAGCAGCAGATTACGCGCAGAAAAAAAGGATCTCAAG
AAGATCCTTTGATTTTCTACCGAAGAAAGGCCCA
