>Addgene plasmid #59929 | pJA14 | addgene partial sequence | sequence record 96943 | pBR322ori-3 5'-tttgtttgcaagcagcagat-3'
TTTGATTTTCTACCGAAGAAAGGCCCACCCGTGTAAAACGACGGCCAGTTTATCTAGTCAGCTTGATTCT
AGCTGATCGTGGACCGGAAGGTGAGCCAGTGAGTTGATTGCAGTCCAGTTACGCTGGAGTCTGAGGCTCG
TCCTGAATGATATGCGACCGCCGGAGGGTTGCGTTTGAGACGGGCGACAGATCCAGTCGCGCTGCTCTCG
TCGATCCAAGCTTCAAAAAAAACTAGCAATAAAGGAATAAAAAACTGTACACCTTAAAGGCGCACACTCT
GTTTTGCAAATTTTATTTTTAGTTGTGAATTTTCTGCTGAGACTTGAAAATAGCAACTTTAGTACTACTA
TAATTTGTCAACCTTTTCAAAAAAAGCATGCAATTTTTGAGAAACTCTTATAAAAGCTATTATTAAAAAA
ACACCTTTTTTCCAAAATTATTCCACAAAAAATATGTTATGAAATGCCTACACCCTCTCACACACACTCT
TTATACTACTCTGTCAAACTCACGAGATGTCTGCCGCCTCTTGTGTTGCCCCTATATAAACACCTCCTAT
TGCGAGATGTCTTGATAAATGAGCATAATGAACGTTTTAGAGCTAGAAATAGCAAGTTAAAATAAGGCTA
GTCCGTTATCAACTTGAAAAAGTGGCACCGAGTCGGTGCTTTTTGTGAAATTTGCTAGCGGTGCGAGCGG
ATCGAGCAGTGTCGATCACTACTGGACCGCGAGCTGTGCTGCGACCCGTGATCTTACGGCATTATACGTA
TGATCGGTCCACGATCAGCTAGATTATCTAGTCAGCTTGATGTCATAGCTGTTTCCTGAGGCTCAATACT
GACCATTTAAATCATACCTGACCTCCATAGCAG
