>Addgene plasmid #59929 | pJA14 | addgene partial sequence | sequence record 96944 | Kan-R 5'-ATCGCGAGCCCATTTATACC-3'
GCAAGACGTTTCCCGTTGAATATGGCTCATTTTAGCTTCCTTAGCTCCTGAAAATCTCGATAACTCAAAA
AATACGCCCGGTAGTGATCTTATTTCATTATGGTGAAAGTTGGAACCTCTTACGTGCCGATCAAGTCAAA
AGCCTCCGGTCGGAGGCTTTTGACTTTCTGCTATGGAGGTCAGGTATGATTTAAATGGTCAGTATTGAGC
CTCAGGAAACAGCTATGACATCAAGCTGACTAGATAATCTAGCTGATCGTGGACCGATCATACGTATAAT
GCCGTAAGATCACGGGTCGCAGCACAGCTCGCGGTCCAGTAGTGATCGACACTGCTCGATCCGCTCGCAC
CGCTAGCAAATTTCACAAAAAGCACCGACTCGGTGCCACTTTTTCAAGTTGATAACGGACTAGCCTTATT
TTAACTTGCTATTTCTAGCTCTAAAACGTTCATTATGCTCATTTATCAAGACATCTCGCAATAGGAGGTG
TTTATATAGGGGCAACACAAGAGGCGGCAGACATCTCGTGAGTTTGACAGAGTAGTATAAAGAGTGTGTG
TGAGAGGGTGTAGGCATTTCATAACATATTTTTTGTGGAATAATTTTGGAAAAAAGGTGTTTTTTTAATA
ATAGCTTTTATAAGAGTTTCTCAAAAATTGCATGCTTTTTTTGAAAAGGTTGACAAATTATAGTAGTACT
AAAGTTGCTATTTTCAAGTCTCAGCAGAAAATTCACAACTAAAAATAAAATTTGCAAAACAGAGTGTGCG
CCTTTAAGGTGTACAGTTTTTTATTCCTTTATTGCTAGTTTTTTTTGAAGCTTGGATCGACGAGAGCAGC
GCGACTGGATCTGTCGCCCGTCTCAAACGCAAC
